>Addgene plasmid #77396 | SRPK3 gRNA (BRDN0001146140) | addgene full sequence | sequence record 187682 | Addgene Assembled Sequence
CCCGGGTGCAAAGATGGATAAAGTTTTAAACAGAGAGGAATCTTTGCAGCTAATGGACCTTCTAGGTCTT
GAAAGGAGTGGGAATTGGCTCCGGTGCCCGTCAGTGGGCAGAGCGCACATCGCCCACAGTCCCCGAGAAG
TTGGGGGGAGGGGTCGGCAATTGATCCGGTGCCTAGAGAAGGTGGCGCGGGGTAAACTGGGAAAGTGATG
TCGTGTACTGGCTCCGCCTTTTTCCCGAGGGTGGGGGAGAACCGTATATAAGTGCAGTAGTCGCCGTGAA
CGTTCTTTTTCGCAACGGGTTTGCCGCCAGAACACAGGTAAGTGCCGTGTGTGGTTCCCGCGGGCCTGGC
CTCTTTACGGGTTATGGCCCTTGCGTGCCTTGAATTACTTCCACCTGGCTGCAGTACGTGATTCTTGATC
CCGAGCTTCGGGTTGGAAGTGGGTGGGAGAGTTCGAGGCCTTGCGCTTAAGGAGCCCCTTCGCCTCGTGC
TTGAGTTGAGGCCTGGCCTGGGCGCTGGGGCCGCCGCGTGCGAATCTGGTGGCACCTTCGCGCCTGTCTC
GCTGCTTTCGATAAGTCTCTAGCCATTTAAAATTTTTGATGACCTGCTGCGACGCTTTTTTTCTGGCAAG
ATAGTCTTGTAAATGCGGGCCAAGATCTGCACACTGGTATTTCGGTTTTTGGGGCCGCGGGCGGCGACGG
GGCCCGTGCGTCCCAGCGCACATGTTCGGCGAGGCGGGGCCTGCGAGCGCGGCCACCGAGAATCGGACGG
GGGTAGTCTCAAGCTGGCCGGCCTGCTCTGGTGCCTGGCCTCGCGCCGCCGTGTATCGCCCCGCCCTGGG
CGGCAAGGCTGGCCCGGTCGGCACCAGTTGCGTGAGCGGAAAGATGGCCGCTTCCCGGCCCTGCTGCAGG
GAGCTCAAAATGGAGGACGCGGCGCTCGGGAGAGCGGGCGGGTGAGTCACCCACACAAAGGAAAAGGGCC
TTTCCGTCCTCAGCCGTCGCTTCATGTGACTCCACGGAGTACCGGGCGCCGTCCAGGCACCTCGATTAGT
TCTCGAGCTTTTGGAGTACGTCGTCTTTAGGTTGGGGGGAGGGGTTTTATGCGATGGAGTTTCCCCACAC
TGAGTGGGTGGAGACTGAAGTTAGGCCAGCTTGGCACTTGATGTAATTCTCCTTGGAATTTGCCCTTTTT
GAGTTTGGATCTTGGTTCATTCTCAAGCCTCAGACAGTGGTTCAAAGTTTTTTTCTTCCATTTCAGGTGT
CGTGACGTACGGCCACCATGACCGAGTACAAGCCCACGGTGCGCCTCGCCACCCGCGACGACGTCCCCAG
GGCCGTACGCACCCTCGCCGCCGCGTTCGCCGACTACCCCGCCACGCGCCACACCGTCGATCCGGACCGC
CACATCGAGCGGGTCACCGAGCTGCAAGAACTCTTCCTCACGCGCGTCGGGCTCGACATCGGCAAGGTGT
GGGTCGCGGACGACGGCGCCGCCGTGGCGGTCTGGACCACGCCGGAGAGCGTCGAAGCGGGGGCGGTGTT
CGCCGAGATCGGCCCGCGCATGGCCGAGTTGAGCGGTTCCCGGCTGGCCGCGCAGCAACAGATGGAAGGC
CTCCTGGCGCCGCACCGGCCCAAGGAGCCCGCGTGGTTCCTGGCCACCGTCGGAGTCTCGCCCGACCACC
AGGGCAAGGGTCTGGGCAGCGCCGTCGTGCTCCCCGGAGTGGAGGCGGCCGAGCGCGCCGGGGTGCCCGC
CTTCCTGGAGACCTCCGCGCCCCGCAACCTCCCCTTCTACGAGCGGCTCGGCTTCACCGTCACCGCCGAC
GTCGAGGTGCCCGAAGGACCGCGCACCTGGTGCATGACCCGCAAGCCCGGTGCCTGAACGCGTTAAGTCG
ACAATCAACCTCTGGATTACAAAATTTGTGAAAGATTGACTGGTATTCTTAACTATGTTGCTCCTTTTAC
GCTATGTGGATACGCTGCTTTAATGCCTTTGTATCATGCTATTGCTTCCCGTATGGCTTTCATTTTCTCC
TCCTTGTATAAATCCTGGTTGCTGTCTCTTTATGAGGAGTTGTGGCCCGTTGTCAGGCAACGTGGCGTGG
TGTGCACTGTGTTTGCTGACGCAACCCCCACTGGTTGGGGCATTGCCACCACCTGTCAGCTCCTTTCCGG
GACTTTCGCTTTCCCCCTCCCTATTGCCACGGCGGAACTCATCGCCGCCTGCCTTGCCCGCTGCTGGACA
GGGGCTCGGCTGTTGGGCACTGACAATTCCGTGGTGTTGTCGGGGAAATCATCGTCCTTTCCTTGGCTGC
TCGCCTGTGTTGCCACCTGGATTCTGCGCGGGACGTCCTTCTGCTACGTCCCTTCGGCCCTCAATCCAGC
GGACCTTCCTTCCCGCGGCCTGCTGCCGGCTCTGCGGCCTCTTCCGCGTCTTCGCCTTCGCCCTCAGACG
AGTCGGATCTCCCTTTGGGCCGCCTCCCCGCGTCGACTTTAAGACCAATGACTTACAAGGCAGCTGTAGA
TCTTAGCCACTTTTTAAAAGAAAAGGGGGGACTGGAAGGGCTAATTCACTCCCAACGAAGACAAGATCTG
CTTTTTGCTTGTACTGGGTCTCTCTGGTTAGACCAGATCTGAGCCTGGGAGCTCTCTGGCTAACTAGGGA
ACCCACTGCTTAAGCCTCAATAAAGCTTGCCTTGAGTGCTTCAAGTAGTGTGTGCCCGTCTGTTGTGTGA
CTCTGGTAACTAGAGATCCCTCAGACCCTTTTAGTCAGTGTGGAAAATCTCTAGCAGTACGTATAGTAGT
TCATGTCATCTTATTATTCAGTATTTATAACTTGCAAAGAAATGAATATCAGAGAGTGAGAGGAACTTGT
TTATTGCAGCTTATAATGGTTACAAATAAAGCAATAGCATCACAAATTTCACAAATAAAGCATTTTTTTC
ACTGCATTCTAGTTGTGGTTTGTCCAAACTCATCAATGTATCTTATCATGTCTGGCTCTAGCTATCCCGC
CCCTAACTCCGCCCATCCCGCCCCTAACTCCGCCCAGTTCCGCCCATTCTCCGCCCCATGGCTGACTAAT
TTTTTTTATTTATGCAGAGGCCGAGGCCGCCTCGGCCTCTGAGCTATTCCAGAAGTAGTGAGGAGGCTTT
TTTGGAGGCCTAGGGACGTACCCAATTCGCCCTATAGTGAGTCGTATTACGCGCGCTCACTGGCCGTCGT
TTTACAACGTCGTGACTGGGAAAACCCTGGCGTTACCCAACTTAATCGCCTTGCAGCACATCCCCCTTTC
GCCAGCTGGCGTAATAGCGAAGAGGCCCGCACCGATCGCCCTTCCCAACAGTTGCGCAGCCTGAATGGCG
AATGGG
[124 nt withheld, positions 3367-3490]
C
[91 nt withheld, positions 3492-3582]
A
[49 nt withheld, positions 3584-3632]
CCTTTGACGTTGGAGTCCACGTTCTTT
[37 nt withheld, positions 3660-3696]
ACCCTATCTCGGTCTATTCTTTTGATTTATAAGGGATTTTGCCGATTTCGGCCTATTGGTTAAAAAATGA
GCTGATTTAACAAAAATTTAACGCGAATTTTAACAAAATATTAACGCTTACAATTTAGGTGGCACTTTTC
GGGGAAATGTGCGCGGAACCCCTATTTGTTTATTTTTCTAAATACATTCAAATATGTATCCGCTCATGAG
ACAATAACCCTGATAAATGCTTCAATAATATTGAAAAAGGAAGAGTATGAGTATTCAACATTTCCGTGTC
GCCCTTATTCCCTTTTTTGCGGCATTTTGCCTTCCTGTTTTTGCTCACCCAGAAACGCTGGTGAAAGTAA
AAGATGCTGAAGATCAGTTGGGTGCACGAGTGGGTTACATCGAACTGGATCTCAACAGCGGTAAGATCCT
TGAGAGTTTTCGCCCCGAAGAACGTTTTCCAATGATGAGCACTTTTAAAGTTCTGCTATGTGGCGCGGTA
TTATCCCGTATTGACGCCGGGCAAGAGCAACTCGGTCGCCGCATACACTATTCTCAGAATGACTTGGTTG
AGTACTCACCAGTCACAGAAAAGCATCTTACGGATGGCATGACAGTAAGAGAATTATGCAGTGCTGCCAT
AACCATGAGTGATAACACTGCGGCCAACTTACTTCTGACAACGATCGGAGGACCGAAGGAGCTAACCGCT
TTTTTGCACAACATGGGGGATCATGTAACTCGCCTTGATCGTTGGGAACCGGAGCTGAATGAAGCCATAC
CAAACGACGAGCGTGACACCACGATGCCTGTAGCAATGGCAACAACGTTGCGCAAACTATTAACTGGCGA
ACTACTTACTCTAGCTTCCCGGCAACAATTAATAGACTGGATGGAGGCGGATAAAGTTGCAGGACCACTT
CTGCGCTCGGCCCTTCCGGCTGGCTGGTTTATTGCTGATAAATCTGGAGCCGGTGAGCGTGGGTCTCGCG
GTATCATTGCAGCACTGGGGCCAGATGGTAAGCCCTCCCGTATCGTAGTTATCTACACGACGGGGAGTCA
GGCAACTATGGATGAACGAAATAGACAGATCGCTGAGATAGGTGCCTCACTGATTAAGCATTGGTAACTG
TCAGACCAAGTTTACTCATATATACTTTAGATTGATTTAAAACTTCATTTTTAATTTAAAAGGATCTAGG
TGAAGATCCTTTTTGATAATCTCATGACCAAAATCCCTTAACGTGAGTTTTCGTTCCACTGAGCGTCAGA
CCCCGTAGAAAAGATCAAAGGATCTTCTTGAGATCCTTTTTTTCTGCGCGTAATCTGCTGCTTGCAAACA
AAAAAACCACCGCTACCAGCGGTGGTTTGTTTGCCGGATCAAGAGCTACCAACTCTTTTTCCGAAGGTAA
CTGGCTTCAGCAGAGCGCAGATACCAAATACTGTTCTTCTAGTGTAGCCGTAGTTAGGCCACCACTTCAA
GAACTCTGTAGCACCGCCTACATACCTCGCTCTGCTAATCCTGTTACCAGTGGCTGCTGCCAGTGGCGAT
AAGTCGTGTCTTACCGGGTTGGACTCAAGACGATAGTTACCGGATAAGGCGCAGCGGTCGGGCTGAACGG
GGGGTTCGTGCACACAGCCCAGCTTGGAGCGAACGACCTACACCGAACTGAGATACCTACAGCGTGAGCT
ATGAGAAAGCGCCACGCTTCCCGAAGGGAGAAAGGCGGACAGGTATCCGGTAAGCGGCAGGGTCGGAACA
GGAGAGCGCACGAGGGAGCTTCCAGGGGGAAACGCCTGGTATCTTTATAGTCCTGTCGGGTTTCGCCACC
TCTGACTTGAGCGTCGATTTTTGTGATGCTCGTCAGGGGGGCGGAGCCTATGGAAAAACGCCAGCAACGC
GGCCTTTTTACGGTTCCTGGCCTTTTGCTGGCCTTTTGCTCACATGTTCTTTCCTGCGTTATCCCCTGAT
TCTGTGGATAACCGTATTACCGCCTTTGAGTGAGCTGATACCGCTCGCCGCAGCCGAACGACCGAGCGCA
GCGAGTCAGTGAGCGAGGAAGCGGAAGAGCGCCCAATACGCAAACCGCCTCTCCCCGCGCGTTGGCCGAT
TCATTAATGCAGCTGGCACGACAGGTTTCCCGACTGGAAAGCGGGCAGTGAGCGCAACGCAATTAATGTG
AGTTAGCTCACTCATTAGGCACCCCAGGCTTTACACTTTATGCTTCCGGCTCGTATGTTGTGTGGAATTG
TGAGCGGATAACAATTTCACACAGGAAACAGCTATGACCATGATTACGCCAAGCGCGCAATTAACCCTCA
CTAAAGGGAACAAAAGCTGGAGCTGCAAGCTTAATGTAGTCTTATGCAATACTCTTGTAGTCTTGCAACA
TGGTAACGATGAGTTAGCAACATGCCTTACAAGGAGAGAAAAAGCACCGTGCATGCCGATTGGTGGAAGT
AAGGTGGTACGATCGTGCCTTATTAGGAAGGCAACAGACGGGTCTGACATGGATTGGACGAACCACTGAA
TTGCCGCATTGCAGAGATATTGTATTTAAGTGCCTAGCTCGATACATAAACGGGTCTCTCTGGTTAGACC
AGATCTGAGCCTGGGAGCTCTCTGGCTAACTAGGGAACCCACTGCTTAAGCCTCAATAAAGCTTGCCTTG
AGTGCTTCAAGTAGTGTGTGCCCGTCTGTTGTGTGACTCTGGTAACTAGAGATCCCTCAGACCCTTTTAG
TCAGTGTGGAAAATCTCTAGCAGTGGCGCCCGAACAGGGACTTGAAAGCGAAAGGGAAACCAGAGGAGCT
CTCTCGACGCAGGACTCGGCTTGCTGAAGCGCGCACGGCAAGAGGCGAGGGGCGGCGACTGGTGAGTACG
CCAAAAATTTTGACTAGCGGAGGCTAGAAGGAGAGAGATGGGTGCGAGAGCGTCAGTATTAAGCGGGGGA
GAATTAGATCGCGATGGGAAAAAATTCGGTTAAGGCCAGGGGGAAAGAAAAAATATAAATTAAAACATAT
AGTATGGGCAAGCAGGGAGCTAGAACGATTCGCAGTTAATCCTGGCCTGTTAGAAACATCAGAAGGCTGT
AGACAAATACTGGGACAGCTACAACCATCCCTTCAGACAGGATCAGAAGAACTTAGATCATTATATAATA
CAGTAGCAACCCTCTATTGTGTGCATCAAAGGATAGAGATAAAAGACACCAAGGAAGCTTTAGACAAGAT
AGAGGAAGAGCAAAACAAAAGTAAGACCACCGCACAGCAAGCGGCCGCTGATCTTCAGACCTGGAGGAGG
AGATATGAGGGACAATTGGAGAAGTGAATTATATAAATATAAAGTAGTAAAAATTGAACCATTAGGAGTA
GCACCCACCAAGGCAAAGAGAAGAGTGGTGCAGAGAGAAAAAAGAGCAGTGGGAATAGGAGCTTTGTTCC
TTGGGTTCTTGGGAGCAGCAGGAAGCACTATGGGCGCAGCGTCAATGACGCTGACGGTACAGGCCAGACA
ATTATTGTCTGGTATAGTGCAGCAGCAGAACAATTTGCTGAGGGCTATTGAGGCGCAACAGCATCTGTTG
CAACTCACAGTCTGGGGCATCAAGCAGCTCCAGGCAAGAATCCTGGCTGTGGAAAGATACCTAAAGGATC
AACAGCTCCTGGGGATTTGGGGTTGCTCTGGAAAACTCATTTGCACCACTGCTGTGCCTTGGAATGCTAG
TTGGAGTAATAAATCTCTGGAACAGATTTGGAATCACACGACCTGGATGGAGTGGGACAGAGAAATTAAC
AATTACACAAGCTTAATACACTCCTTAATTGAAGAATCGCAAAACCAGCAAGAAAAGAATGAACAAGAAT
TATTGGAATTAGATAAATGGGCAAGTTTGTGGAATTGGTTTAACATAACAAATTGGCTGTGGTATATAAA
ATTATTCATAATGATAGTAGGAGGCTTGGTAGGTTTAAGAATAGTTTTTGCTGTACTTTCTATAGTGAAT
AGAGTTAGGCAGGGATATTCACCATTATCGTTTCAGACCCACCTCCCAACCCCGAGGGGACCCAGAGAGG
GCCTATTTCCCATGATTCCTTCATATTTGCATATACGATACAAGGCTGTTAGAGAGATAATTAGAATTAA
TTTGACTGTAAACACAAAGATATTAGTACAAAATACGTGACGTAGAAAGTAATAATTTCTTGGGTAGTTT
GCAGTTTTAAAATTATGTTTTAAAATGGACTATCATATGCTTACCGTAACTTGAAAGTATTTCGATTTCT
TGGCTTTATATATCTTGTGGAAAGGACGAAACACCGTCGGCGACGTGTTCAATGGGGTTTTAGAGCTAGA
AATAGCAAGTTAAAATAAGGCTAGTCCGTTATCAACTTGAAAAAGTGGCACCGAGTCGGTGCTTTTTTAA
GCTTGGCGTAACTAGATCTTGAGACAAATGGCAGTATTCATCCACAATTTTAAAAGAAAAGGGGGGATTG
GGGGGTACAGTGCAGGGGAAAGAATAGTAGACATAATAGCAACAGACATACAAACTAAAGAATTACAAAA
ACAAATTACAAAAATTCAAAATTTTCGGGTTTATTACAGGGACAGCAGAGATCCACTTTGGCGCCGGCTC
GAGGGGG
Features (pLannotate 1.2.2; 29 found; start..end, strand, type, name):
     14..80      +  CDS            small t antigen (fragment): SV40 (simian virus 40) small t antigen
    106..317     +  promoter       EF-1α core promoter: core promoter for human elongation factor EF-1α
    318..1256    +  intron         EF-1α intron A: intron upstream of the start codon of human EF-1α
   1278..1877    +  CDS            PuroR (fragment): puromycin N-acetyltransferase; pac from Streptomyces; confers resistance to puromycin
   1893..2481    +  misc_feature   WPRE: woodchuck hepatitis virus posttranscriptional regulatory element
   2532..2551    +  misc_feature   cPPT/CTS (fragment): central polypurine tract and central termination sequence of HIV-1
   2553..2786    +  LTR            3' LTR (ΔU3): self-inactivating 3' long terminal repeat (LTR) from HIV-1
   2864..2985    +  polyA_signal   SV40 poly(A) signal: SV40 polyadenylation signal
   3025..3160    +  rep_origin     SV40 ori: SV40 origin of replication
   3181..3199    -  promoter       T7 promoter: promoter for bacteriophage T7 RNA polymerase
   3207..3362    +  CDS            lacZα (fragment): LacZα fragment of β-galactosidase; lacZ fragment
   3367..3795    +  rep_origin     f1 ori (sequence partly withheld): f1 bacteriophage origin of replication; arrow indicates direction of (+) strand synthesis
   3848..3952    +  promoter       AmpR promoter: bla
   3953..4813    +  CDS            AmpR: β-lactamase; bla; confers resistance to ampicillin, carbenicillin, and related antibiotics
   4984..5572    +  rep_origin     ori: high-copy-number ColE1/pMB1/pBR322/pUC origin of replication
   5755..5847    +  CDS            lacI (fragment): lac repressor; lacI; The lac repressor binds to the lac operator to inhibit transcription in E. coli. This inhibition can be relieved by adding lactose or isopropyl-β-D-thiogalactopyranoside (IPTG).
   5860..5881    +  protein_bind   CAP binding site: CAP binding activates transcription in the presence of cAMP. E. coli catabolite activator protein
   5896..5926    +  promoter       lac promoter: promoter for the E. coli lac operon
   5934..5950    +  protein_bind   lac operator: The lac repressor binds to the lac operator to inhibit transcription in E. coli. This inhibition can be relieved by adding lactose or isopropyl-β-D-thiogalactopyranoside (IPTG). lac repressor encoded by lacI
   5995..6013    +  promoter       T3 promoter: promoter for bacteriophage T3 RNA polymerase
   6041..6267    +  promoter       RSV promoter: Rous sarcoma virus enhancer/promoter
   6268..6448    +  LTR            5' LTR (truncated): truncated 5' long terminal repeat (LTR) from HIV-1
   6495..6620    +  misc_feature   HIV-1 Ψ: packaging signal of human immunodeficiency virus type 1
   6604..6967    +  CDS            HIV-1 gag (fragment): gag protein from human immunodeficiency virus 1; gag
   7113..7346    +  misc_feature   RRE: The Rev response element (RRE) of HIV-1 allows for Rev-dependent mRNA export from the nucleus to the cytoplasm.
   7723..7749    +  CDS            Rev (fragment): human immunodeficiency virus 1 (HIV-1) Rev protein; rev; enhances nuclear export of unspliced and incompletely spliced viral mRNAs
   7753..7993    +  promoter       U6 promoter: RNA polymerase III promoter for human U6 snRNA
   8023..8098    +  misc_RNA       gRNA scaffold: guide RNA scaffold for the Streptococcus pyogenes CRISPR/Cas9 system
   8154..8271    +  misc_feature   cPPT/CTS: central polypurine tract and central termination sequence of HIV-1
