[The description below was written by a language model from this plasmid's Addgene catalogue record and pLannotate feature annotations shown in this document.]
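Description:
SRPK3 gRNA (BRDN0001146140) is a third-generation lentiviral guide RNA plasmid built on the lentiGuide-Puro backbone and designed to target the human kinase gene SRPK3 (also known as MSSK1 or STK23). It is propagated in E. coli as a high-copy plasmid through a ColE1/pUC-type origin with ampicillin selection (AmpR). The backbone also carries an f1 origin, an SV40 origin and poly(A) signal, and remnants of a lac/T7/T3 cloning region.

The lentiviral transfer cassette begins with an RSV promoter fused to a truncated HIV-1 5' LTR, which makes genomic RNA production Tat-independent. This is followed by the Ψ packaging signal with a partial gag sequence and the Rev response element for nuclear export of the full-length transcript. Downstream, a human U6 RNA polymerase III promoter drives the SRPK3-specific spacer joined to the Streptococcus pyogenes Cas9 gRNA scaffold. A cPPT/CTS element, which aids nuclear import of the viral genome, follows the guide cassette. A second unit uses the EF-1α core promoter with its intron A to express puromycin N-acetyltransferase, allowing selection of transduced mammalian cells. WPRE enhances transcript expression, and a self-inactivating ΔU3 3' LTR closes the provirus.

The guide was designed against several SRPK3 reference transcripts and belongs to a human kinome gRNA collection built with optimized sgRNA design rules. The plasmid does not encode Cas9, so it is intended for use with a separate Cas9 lentivector or in cells that already express Cas9. Its typical use is SRPK3 knockout.
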