Addgene plasmid #77396: SRPK3 gRNA (BRDN0001146140)
Purpose: 3rd generation lentiviral gRNA plasmid targeting human SRPK3
Depositing lab: John Doench & David Root. Depositing organization: Broad Institute. Publication: Optimized sgRNA design to maximize activity and minimize off-target effects of CRISPR-Cas9. Doench JG, Fusi N, Sullender M, Hegde M, Vaimberg EW, Donovan KF, Smith I, Tothova Z, Wilen C, Orchard R, Virgin HW, Listgarten J, Root DE. Nat Biotechnol. 2016 Jan 18. doi: 10.1038/nbt.3437. PubMed 26780180.
Backbone
  Vector backbone: lentiGuide-Puro
  Backbone manufacturer: Zhang Lab (Addgene plasmid # 52963)
  Vector type: Mammalian Expression, Lentiviral, CRISPR
  Selectable markers: Puromycin
Growth in bacteria
  Bacterial resistance: Ampicillin, 100 μg/mL
  Growth temperature: 37°C
  Growth strain: DH5alpha
  Copy number: High Copy
Gene/Insert
  Gene/Insert name: SRPK3 (alt names: SRPK3; NM_001170760.1)
  gRNA/shRNA sequence: TCGGCGACGTGTTCAATGGG
  Species: H. sapiens (human)
  Entrez Gene: SRPK3 (a.k.a. MSSK1, STK23, MSSK-1, MGC102944)
  Promoter: hU6
  Cloning method: Unknown
  Sequencing primers: 5′ U6-F; 3′ pS2-R
Terms and licenses: Academic/Nonprofit Terms; Industry Terms: Not Available to Industry
Depositor comments: The gRNA was designed to target the following Genbank reference sequence(s): NM_001170760.1,NM_001170761.1,NM_014370.3. Note that this plasmid does NOT contain Cas9. It should be used in conjunction with lentiCas9-Blast (Addgene #52962) or otherwise with cell lines already expressing Cas9. Browse the full kinome gRNA library at http://www.addgene.org/pooled-library/broadgpp-human-kinome/ or visit http://www.broadinstitute.org/rnai/public/ for detailed protocols and information.
How to cite: SRPK3 gRNA (BRDN0001146140) was a gift from John Doench & David Root (Addgene plasmid # 77396 ; http://n2t.net/addgene:77396 ; RRID:Addgene_77396)
