>Addgene plasmid #77396 | SRPK3 gRNA (BRDN0001146140) | depositor partial sequence | sequence record 144856 | Target Sequence
TCGGCGACGTGTTCAATGGG
