>Addgene plasmid #77396 | SRPK3 gRNA (BRDN0001146140) | addgene partial sequence | sequence record 187681 | hU6-F
GTAGAAAGTAATAATTTCTTGGGTAGTTTGCAGTTTTAAAATTATGTTTTAAAATGGACTATCATATGCT
TACCGTAACTTGAAAGTATTTCGATTTCTTGGCTTTATATATCTTGTGGAAAGGACGAAACACCGTCGGC
GACGTGTTCAATGGGGTTTTAGAGCTAGAAATAGCAAGTTAAAATAAGGCTAGTCCGTTATCAACTTGAA
AAAGTGGCACCGAGTCGGTGCTTTTTTAAGCTTGGCGTAACTAGATCTTGAGACAAATGGCAGTATTCAT
CCACAATTTTAAAAGAAAAGGGGGGATTGGGGGGTACAGTGCAGGGGAAAGAATAGTAGACATAATAGCA
ACAGACATACAAACTAAAGAATTACAAAAACAAATTACAAAAATTCAAAATTTTCGGGTTTATTACAGGG
ACAGCAGAGATCCACTTTGGCGCCGGCTCGAGGGGGCCCGGGTGCAAAGATGGATAAAGTTTTAAACAGA
GAGGAATCTTTGCAGCTAATGGACCTTCTAGGTCTTGAAAGGAGTGGGAATTGGCTCCGGTGCCCGTCAG
TGGGCAGAGC
